Addgene plasmid #238389: eOYW008
Purpose: TurboRFP constitutive Golden Gate construct
Depositing lab: Richard Murray. Depositing organization: California Institute of Technology. Publication: A DNA Part Library for Reliable Engineering of the Emerging Model Nematode Symbiotic Bacterium Xenorhabdus griffiniae HGB2511. Larsson EM, Wang OY, Murray RM. ACS Synth Biol. 2025 Oct 17;14(10):4122-4126. doi: 10.1021/acssynbio.5c00414. Epub 2025 Sep 25. PubMed 40998411.
Backbone
  Vector backbone: EML002
  Vector type: Bacterial Expression
Growth in bacteria
  Bacterial resistance: Ampicillin and Kanamycin, 100 & 50 μg/mL
  Growth temperature: 37°C
  Growth strain: Pir1
  Copy number: Low Copy
Gene/Insert
  Gene/Insert name: UNS1-P4m-U3d-TurboRFP-t0-UNSX
  Species: Synthetic
  Cloning method: Gibson Cloning
Terms and licenses: Academic/Nonprofit Terms; Industry Terms: Not Available to Industry
Depositor comments: Please visit https://doi.org/10.1101/2025.06.09.658710 for bioRxiv preprint.
How to cite: eOYW008 was a gift from Richard Murray (Addgene plasmid # 238389 ; http://n2t.net/addgene:238389 ; RRID:Addgene_238389)
