[The description below was written by a language model from this plasmid's Addgene catalogue record and pLannotate feature annotations shown in this document.]
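Description:
eOYW008 is a 7.0 kb bacterial expression plasmid built on the EML002 backbone that carries a constitutive TurboRFP reporter inside a mini-Tn7 transposon. It comes from a DNA part library developed for engineering the nematode-symbiotic bacterium Xenorhabdus griffiniae HGB2511. The plasmid replicates from the R6K γ origin, which depends on the pi initiator protein. This fits its propagation at low copy in a pir-expressing E. coli host and means it should behave as a suicide vector in recipients that lack pi. A partial ColE1/pUC-type origin is also annotated, but only as a fragment. An incP oriT with traJ and a traI fragment allows conjugative mobilisation from a suitable donor strain. Selection uses ampicillin (bla, on the backbone outside the transposon ends) and kanamycin (aph(3')-Ia, located between the Tn7L and Tn7R ends).

The insert is recorded as UNS1-P4m-U3d-TurboRFP-t0-UNSX, a synthetic transcription unit assembled by Gibson cloning. By their position in the name, P4m and U3d are probably the library's promoter and 5' UTR/ribosome-binding parts, though the record does not define them. The annotation detects partial similarity to the strong constitutive J23119 promoter just upstream of the TurboRFP coding sequence, which is followed by the phage lambda t0 terminator. The flanking UNS elements are presumably unique sequences used as assembly junctions. Fragments of Tn903, integron integrase and qacE sequences between the kanamycin marker and the reporter appear to be backbone remnants. Because the kanamycin marker and the reporter both lie between the Tn7 ends, they could be inserted together into a recipient chromosome if Tn7 transposase were supplied separately, since none is annotated here. The stated purpose is simply a constitutive TurboRFP Golden Gate construct.
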