Features (pLannotate 1.2.2; 18 found; start..end, strand, type, name):
    171..1031    -  CDS            AmpR: β-lactamase; bla; confers resistance to ampicillin, carbenicillin, and related antibiotics
   1032..1136    -  promoter       AmpR promoter: bla
   1210..1375    +  mobile_element Tn7L: mini-Tn7 element (left end of the Tn7 transposon) Tn7
   1505..2320    +  CDS            KanR: aminoglycoside phosphotransferase; aph(3')-Ia; confers resistance to kanamycin in bacteria or G418 (Geneticin®) in eukaryotes
   2461..2607    +  CDS            TRA2_ECOLX (fragment): Protein predicted: Swiss-Prot protein existence level 4. Required for transposition of transposon Tn903. From Escherichia coli.
   2791..3363    -  CDS            int (fragment) (sequence partly withheld): INT2_ECOLX - Protein inferred from homology: Swiss-Prot protein existence level 3. Putative integrase believed to be involved in the insertion of antibiotic resistance genes into plasmids and transposons. From Escherichia coli.
   3612..3701    +  CDS            qacE (fragment): QACE_ECOLX - Protein inferred from homology: Swiss-Prot protein existence level 3. Multidrug exporter. Is implicated for the resistance to bacteriocidal quaternary ammonium compounds. From Escherichia coli.
   3872..3889    +  misc_feature   MCS (fragment): pUC18/19 multiple cloning site
   3889..3966    -  promoter       AmpR promoter (fragment): bla
   4145..4171    +  promoter       J23119 promoter (fragment): bacterial promoter (Registry of Standard Biological Parts BBa J23119)
   4196..4888    +  CDS            TurboRFP: TurboRFP is a basic (constitutively fluorescent) orange fluorescent protein published in 2007, derived from Entacmaea quadricolor. It has low acid sensitivity.
   4896..4990    +  terminator     lambda t0 terminator: transcription terminator from phage lambda
   5115..5313    +  mobile_element Tn7R (fragment): mini-Tn7 element (right end of the Tn7 transposon) Tn7
   5395..5783    -  rep_origin     R6K γ ori: γ replication origin from E. coli plasmid R6K; requires the R6K initiator protein pi for replication
   5824..5916    -  CDS            traI (fragment): TRAI6_ECOLX - Experimental evidence at protein level: Swiss-Prot protein existence level 1. The initiation process of transfer DNA synthesis requires the interaction of at least three plasmid-specific components (TraH, I, and J) at the transfer origin resulting in the assembly of a specialised nucleoprotein complex - the relaxosome. Site- and strand-specific cleavage at the transfer origin is dependent on TraI and TraJ. From Escherichia coli.
   5954..6325    -  CDS            traJ: oriT-recognizing protein; traJ
   6358..6467    -  oriT           oriT: incP origin of transfer
   6602..7006    -  rep_origin     ori (fragment): high-copy-number ColE1/pMB1/pBR322/pUC origin of replication
>Addgene plasmid #238389 | eOYW008 | addgene full sequence | sequence record 482170 | Addgene NGS Result
GAAGATCCTTTGATCTTTTCTACGGGGTCTGACGCTCAGTGGAACGAAAACTCACGTTAAGGGATTTTGG
TCATGAGATTATCAAAAAGGATCTTCACCTAGATCCTTTTAAATTAAAAATGAAGTTTTAAATCAATCTA
AAGTATATATGAGTAAACTTGGTCTGACAGTTACCAATGCTTAATCAGTGAGGCACCTATCTCAGCGATC
TGTCTATTTCGTTCATCCATAGTTGCCTGACTCCCCGTCGTGTAGATAACTACGATACGGGAGGGCTTAC
CATCTGGCCCCAGTGCTGCAATGATACCGCGAGACCCACGCTCACCGGCTCCAGATTTATCAGCAATAAA
CCAGCCAGCCGGAAGGGCCGAGCGCAGAAGTGGTCCTGCAACTTTATCCGCCTCCATCCAGTCTATTAAT
TGTTGCCGGGAAGCTAGAGTAAGTAGTTCGCCAGTTAATAGTTTGCGCAACGTTGTTGCCATTGCTACAG
GCATCGTGGTGTCACGCTCGTCGTTTGGTATGGCTTCATTCAGCTCCGGTTCCCAACGATCAAGGCGAGT
TACATGATCCCCCATGTTGTGCAAAAAAGCGGTTAGCTCCTTCGGTCCTCCGATCGTTGTCAGAAGTAAG
TTGGCCGCAGTGTTATCACTCATGGTTATGGCAGCACTGCATAATTCTCTTACTGTCATGCCATCCGTAA
GATGCTTTTCTGTGACTGGTGAGTACTCAACCAAGTCATTCTGAGAATAGTGTATGCGGCGACCGAGTTG
CTCTTGCCCGGCGTCAATACGGGATAATACCGCGCCACATAGCAGAACTTTAAAAGTGCTCATCATTGGA
AAACGTTCTTCGGGGCGAAAACTCTCAAGGATCTTACCGCTGTTGAGATCCAGTTCGATGTAACCCACTC
GTGCACCCAACTGATCTTCAGCATCTTTTACTTTCACCAGCGTTTCTGGGTGAGCAAAAACAGGAAGGCA
AAATGCCGCAAAAAAGGGAATAAGGGCGACACGGAAATGTTGAATACTCATACTCTTCCTTTTTCAATAT
TATTGAAGCATTTATCAGGGTTATTGTCTCATGAGCGGATACATATTTGAATGTATTTAGAAAAATAAAC
AAATAGGGGTTCCGCGCACATTTCCCCGAAAAGTGCCACCTGAATTAATTCGAGCTCGCCCAAACATAAC
AGGAAGAAAAATGCCCCGCTGTGGGCGGACAAAATAGTTGGGAACTGGGAGGGGTGGAAATGGAGTTTTT
AAGGATTATTTAGGGAAGAGTGACAAAATAGATGGGAACTGGGTGTAGCGTCGTAAGCTAATACGAAAAT
TAAAAATGACAAAATAGTTTGGAACTAGATTTCACTTATCTGGTTGGCCTGCAGGGGGGGGGGGAAAGCC
ACGTTGTGTCTCAAAATCTCTGATGTTACATTGCACAAGATAAAAATATATCATCATGAACAATAAAACT
GTCTGCTTACATAAACAGTAATACAAGGGGTGTTATGAGCCATATTCAACGGGAAACGTCTTGCTCGAGG
CCGCGATTAAATTCCAACATGGATGCTGATTTATATGGGTATAAATGGGCTCGCGATAATGTCGGGCAAT
CAGGTGCGACAATCTATCGATTGTATGGGAAGCCCGATGCGCCAGAGTTGTTTCTGAAACATGGCAAAGG
TAGCGTTGCCAATGATGTTACAGATGAGATGGTCAGACTAAACTGGCTGACGGAATTTATGCCTCTTCCG
ACCATCAAGCATTTTATCCGTACTCCTGATGATGCATGGTTACTCACCACTGCGATCCCCGGGAAAACAG
CATTCCAGGTATTAGAAGAATATCCTGATTCAGGTGAAAATATTGTTGATGCGCTGGCAGTGTTCCTGCG
CCGGTTGCATTCGATTCCTGTTTGTAATTGTCCTTTTAACAGCGATCGCGTATTTCGTCTCGCTCAGGCG
CAATCACGAATGAATAACGGTTTGGTTGATGCGAGTGATTTTGATGACGAGCGTAATGGCTGGCCTGTTG
AACAAGTCTGGAAAGAAATGCATAAGCTTTTGCCATTCTCACCGGATTCAGTCGTCACTCATGGTGATTT
CTCACTTGATAACCTTATTTTTGACGAGGGGAAATTAATAGGTTGTATTGATGTTGGACGAGTCGGAATC
GCAGACCGATACCAGGATCTTGCCATCCTATGGAACTGCCTCGGTGAGTTTTCTCCTTCATTACAGAAAC
GGCTTTTTCAAAAATATGGTATTGATAATCCTGATATGAATAAATTGCAGTTTCATTTGATGCTCGATGA
GTTTTTCTAATCAGAATTGGTTAATTGGTTGTAACACTGGCAGAGCATTACGCTGACTTGACGGGACGGC
GGCTTTGTTGAATAAATCGAACTTTTGCTGAGTTGAAGGATCAGATCACGCATCTTCCCGACAACGCAGA
CCGTTCCGTGGCAAAGCAAAAGTTCAAAATCACCAACTGGTCCACCTACAACAAAGCTCTCATCAACCGT
GGCTCCCTCACTTTCTGGCTGGATGATGGGGCGATTCAGGCCTGGTATGAGTCAGCAACACCTTCTTCAC
GAGGCAGACCTCAGCGCCCCCCCCCCCCTGCAGGTCGACTAGAGTCGGGGATCCGGTGATTGATTGAGCA
AGCTTTATGCTTGTAAACCGTTTTGTGAAAAAATTTTTAAAATAAAAAAGGGGACCTCTAGGGTCCCCAA
TTAATTAGTAATATAATCTATTAAAGGTCATTCAAAAGGTCATCCACCGGATCAATTCCCCTGCTCGCGC
AGGCTGGGTGCCAAGCTCTCGGGTAACATCAAGGCCCGATCCTTGGAGCCCTTGCCCTCCCGCACGATGA
TCGT
[255 nt withheld, positions 2875-3129]
CGTGGAGACCGAAACCTTGCGCTCGTTCGCCAGCCAGGACAGAAATGCCTCGACTTCGCTGCTGCCCAAG
GTTGCCGGGTGACGCACACCGTGGAAACGGATGAAGGCACGAACCCAGTGGACATAAGCCTGTTCGGTTC
GTAAGCTGTAATGCAAGTAGCGTATGCGCTCACGCAACTGGTCCAGAACCTTGACCGAACGCAGCGGTGG
TAACGGCGCAGTGGCGGTTTTCATGGCTTGTTATGACTGTTTTTTTGGGGTACAGTCTATGCCTCGGGCA
TCCAAGCAGCAAGCGCGTTACGCCGTGGGTCGATGTTTGTGTCTAACAATTCGTTCAAGCCGACGCCGCT
TCGCGGCGCGGCTTAACTCAAGCGTTAGATGCACTAAGCACATAATTGCTCACAGCCAAACTATCAGGTC
AAGTCTGCTTTTATTATTTTTAAGCGTGCATAATAAGCCCTACACAAATTGGGAGATATATCATGAAAGG
CTGGCTTTTTCTTGTTATCGCAATAGTTGGCGAAGTAATCGCAACATCCGCATTAAAATCTAGCGAGGGC
TTTACTAAGCTGATCCGGTGGATGACCTTTTGAATGACCTTTAATAGATTATATTACTAATTAATTGGGG
ACCCTAGAGGTCCCCTTTTTTATTTTAAAAATTTTTTCACAAAACGGTTTACAAGCATAAAGCTTGCTCA
ATCAATCACCGGATCCCGACGGGCCCGGTACCGCGGCCGCGCGAATTCGAGCTCGGTACCATTTATCAGG
GTTATTGTCTCATGAGCGGATACATATTTGAATGTATTTAGAAAAATAAACAAATAGGGGTTCCGCGCAC
ATTTCCCCGAAAAGTGCCACCTGACGTCTAAGAAACCATTATTATCATGACATTAACCTATAAAAATAGG
CGTATCACGAGGCCCTTTCGTCTTCACCTCGAGAACATTACTCGCATCCATTCTCAGGCTGTCTCGTCTC
GTCTCGGAGTGCTGTTCCGCTGGGCATGCTTGATGGCTAGCTCAGTCCTAGGTACAATGCTACTAGAGAA
AGAGGAGAAATACTAAATGAGCGAGCTGATCAAGGAGAACATGCACATGAAGCTGTACATGGAGGGCACC
GTGAACAACCACCACTTCAAGTGCACATCCGAGGGCGAAGGCAAGCCCTACGAGGGCACCCAGACCATGA
AGATCAAGGTGGTCGAGGGCGGCCCTCTCCCCTTCGCCTTCGACATCCTGGCTACCAGCTTCATGTACGG
CAGCAAAGCCTTCATCAACCACACCCAGGGCATCCCCGACTTCTTTAAGCAGTCCTTCCCTGAGGGCTTC
ACATGGGAGAGAATCACCACATACGAAGACGGGGGCGTGCTGACCGCTACCCAGGACACCAGCTTCCAGA
ACGGCTGCATCATCTACAACGTCAAGATCAACGGGGTGAACTTCCCATCCAACGGCCCTGTGATGCAGAA
GAAAACACGCGGCTGGGAGGCCAACACCGAGATGCTGTACCCCGCTGACGGCGGCCTGAGAGGCCACAGC
CAGATGGCCCTGAAGCTCGTGGGCGGGGGCTACCTGCACTGCTCCTTCAAGACCACATACAGATCCAAGA
AACCCGCTAAGAACCTCAAGATGCCCGGCTTCCACTTCGTGGACCACAGACTGGAAAGAATCAAGGAGGC
CGACAAAGAAACGTACGTCGAGCAGCACGAGATGGCTGTGGCCAAGTACTGCGACCTCCCTAGCAAACTG
GGGCACAGATGAAGGTGACTCCTGTTGATAGATCCAGTAATGACCTCAGAACTCCATCTGGATTTGTTCA
GAACGCTCGGTTGCCGCCGGGCGTTTTTTATTGGTGAGAATGCTTCCAGGATACATAGATTACCACAACT
CCGAGCCCTTCCACCCCAAGCTAGCTTGGAGGACAAATCCGCCGCTAGGAGCTTGCGGCCGCCTTAAGAC
GCGTGGATCCCCGGGAATTTCGACCCCACGCCCCTCTTTAATACGACGGGCAATTTGCACTTCAGAAAAT
GAAGAGTTTGCTTTAGCCATAACAAAAGTCCAGTATGCTTTTTCACAGCATAACTGGACTGATTTCAGTT
TACAACTATTCTGTCTAGTTTAAGACTTTATTGTCATAGTTTAGATCTATTTTGTTCAGTTTAAGACTTT
ATTGTCCGCCCACACCCGCTTACGCAGGGCATCCATTTATTACTCAACCGTAACCGATTTTGCCAGGTTA
CGCGGCTGGTCCTCTAGAATTCCCATGTCAGCCGTTAAGTGTTCCTGTGTCACTCAAAATTGCTTTGAGA
GGCTCTAAGGGCTTCTCAGTGCGTTACATCCCTGGCTTGTTGTCCACAACCGTTAAACCTTAAAAGCTTT
AAAAGCCTTATATATTCTTTTTTTTCTTATAAAACTTAAAACCTTAGAGGCTATTTAAGTTGCTGATTTA
TATTAATTTTATTGTTCAAACATGAGAGCTTAGTACGTGAAACATGAGAGCTTAGTACGTTAGCCATGAG
AGCTTAGTACGTTAGCCATGAGGGTTTAGTTCGTTAAACATGAGAGCTTAGTACGTTAAACATGAGAGCT
TAGTACGTGAAACATGAGAGCTTAGTACGTACTATCAACAGGTTGAACTGCTGATCTTCAGATCCTCTAC
GCCGGACGCATCGTGGCCGGATCGGGGGGGGGGGGCGCTCGGTCTTGCCTTGCTCGTCGGTGATGTACTT
CACCAGCTCCGCGAAGTCGCTCTTCTTGATGGAGCGCATGGGGACGTGCTTGGCAATCACGCGCACCCCC
CGGCCGTTTTAGCGGCTAAAAAAGTCATGGCTCTGCCCTCGGGCGGACCACGCCCATCATGACCTTGCCA
AGCTCGTCCTGCTTCTCTTCGATCTTCGCCAGCAGGGCGAGGATCGTGGCATCACCGAACCGCGCCGTGC
GCGGGTCGTCGGTGAGCCAGAGTTTCAGCAGGCCGCCCAGGCGGCCCAGGTCGCCATTGATGCGGGCCAG
CTCGCGGACGTGCTCATAGTCCACGACGCCCGTGATTTTGTAGCCCTGGCCGACGGCCAGCAGGTAGGCC
GACAGGCTCATGCCGGCCGCCGCCGCCTTTTCCTCAATCGCTCTTCGTTCGTCTGGAAGGCAGTACACCT
TGATAGGTGGGCTGCCCTTCCTGGTTGGCTTGGTTTCATCAGCCATCCGCTTGCCCTCATCTGTTACGCC
GGCGGTAGCCGGCCAGCCTCGCAGAGCAGGATTCCCGTTGAGCACCGCCAGGTGCGAATAAGGGACAGTG
AAGAAGGAACACCCGCTCGCGGGTGGGCCTACTTCACCTATCCTGCCCGGCTGACGCCGTTGGATACACC
AAGGAAAGTCTACACGAACCCTTTGGCAAAATCCTGTATATCGTGCGAAAAAGGATGGATATACCGAAAA
AATCGCTATAATGACCCCGAAGCAGGGTTATGCAGCGGAAAAGCGCTTTCTCATAGCTCACGCTGTAGGT
ATCTCAGTTCGGTGTAGGTCGTTCGCTCCAAGCTGGGCTGTGTGCACGAACCCCCCGTTCAGCCCGACCG
CTGCGCCTTATCCGGTAACTATCGTCTTGAGTCCAACCCGGTAAGACACGACTTATCGCCACTGGCAGCA
GCCACTGGTAACAGGATTAGCAGAGCGAGGTATGTAGGCGGTGCTACAGAGTTCTTGAAGTGGTGGCCTA
ACTACGGCTACACTAGAAGAACAGTATTTGGTATCTGCGCTCTGCTGAAGCCAGTTACCTTCGGAAAAAG
AGTTGGTAGCTCTTGATCCGGCAAACAAACCACCGCTGGTAGCGGTGGTTTTTTTGTTTGCAAGCAGCAG
ATTACGCGCAGAAAAAAAGGATCTCAA
